>Addgene plasmid #23407 | pDONR223-PLXNB2 | depositor partial sequence | sequence record 10950 | Author sequence, M13pUC-fwd
CTGATAGTGACCTGTTCGTTGCAACAAATTGATGAGCAATGCTTTTTTATAATGCCAACTTTGTACAAAA
AAGTTGGCACCATGCACACGCTCTTCCTGGAGCTCCTGGAGCAGTACGTGGTGGCCAAGAACCCCAAGCT
GATGCTGCGCAGGTCTGAGACTGTGGTGGAGAGGATGCTGTCCAACTGGATGTCCATCTGCCTGTACCAG
TACCTCAAGGACAGTGCCGGGGAGCCCCTGTACAAGCTCTTCAAGGCCATCAAACATCAGGTGGAAAAGG
GCCCGGTGGATGCGGTACAGAAGAAGGCCAAGTACACTCTCAACGACACGGGGCTGCTGGGGGATGATGT
GGAGTACGCACCCCTGACGGTGAGCGTGATCGTGCAGGACGAGGGAGTGGACGCCATCCCGGTGAAGGTC
CTCAACTGTGACACCATCTCCCAGGTCAAGGAGAAGATCATTGACCAGGTGTACCGTGGGCAGCCCTGCT
CCTGCTGGCCCAGGCCAGACAGCGTGGTCCTGGAGTGGCGTCCGGGCTCCACAGCGCAGATCCTGTCGGA
CCTGGACCTGACGTCACAGCGGGAGGGCCGGTGGAAGCGCGTCAACACCCTTATGCACTACAATGTCCGG
GATGGAGCCACCCTCATCCTGTCCAAGGTGGGGGTCTCCCAGCAGCCGGAGGACAGCCAGCAGGACCTGC
CTGGGGAGCGCCATGCCCTCCTGGAGGAGGAGAACCGGGTGTGGCACCTGGTGCGGCCGACCGACGAGGT
GGACGAGGGCAAGTCCAAGAGAGGCAGCGTGAAAGAGAAGGAGCGGACGAAGGCCAT
