>Addgene plasmid #23407 | pDONR223-PLXNB2 | addgene partial sequence | sequence record 29200 | 23407 with M13pUC-fwd
CTCGGGCCCAATAATGATTTTATTTTGACTGATAGTGACCTGTTCGTTGCAACAAATTGATGAGCAATGC
TTTTTTATAATGCCAACTTTGTACAAAAAAGTTGGCACCATGCACACGCTCTTCCTGGAGCTCCTGGAGC
AGTACGTGGTGGCCAAGAACCCCAAGCTGATGCTGCGCAGGTCTGAGACTGTGGTGGAGAGGATGCTGTC
CAACTGGATGTCCATCTGCCTGTACCAGTACCTCAAGGACAGTGCCGGGGAGCCCCTGTACAAGCTCTTC
AAGGCCATCAAACATCAGGTGGAAAAGGGCCCGGTGGATGCGGTACAGAAGAAGGCCAAGTACACTCTCA
ACGACACGGGGCTGCTGGGGGATGATGTGGAGTACGCACCCCTGACGGTGAGCGTGATCGTGCAGGACGA
GGGAGTGGACGCCATCCCGGTGAAGGTCCTCAACTGTGACACCATCTCCCAGGTCAAGGAGAAGATCATT
GACCAGGTGTACCGTGGGCAGCCCTGCTCCTGCTGGCCCAGGCCAGACAGCGTGGTCCTGGAGTGGCGTC
CGGGCTCCACAGCGCAGATCCTGTCGGACCTGGACCTGACGTCACAGCGGGAGGGCCGGTGGAAGCGCGT
CAACACCCTTATGCACTACAATGTCCGGGATGGAGCCACCCTCATCCTGTCCAAGGTGGGGGGTCTCCCA
GCAGCCG
