>Addgene plasmid #23407 | pDONR223-PLXNB2 | depositor partial sequence | sequence record 46505 | Author sequence, M13-rev
GAATCAGCTGGATGGCAAATAATGATTTTATTTTGACTGATAGTGACCTGTTCGTTGCAACAAATTGATA
AGCAATGCTTTCTTATAATGCCAACTTTGTACAAGAAAGTTGGCAAGAGGTCAGTGACCTTGTTCTCCAG
TGCAGCGGCAATCTGCTGCAGGCGGAAGGCCAGCTGCATCTTCTGGGCGGCAGGATCCTCCTCCAAGGCA
TTGATGATCTCGTCATAGTACTTCTGCGTGTATTGGTAGAGCTGGTGGAGTGCCACGAGGGTGTTCAAGG
AGTCCGTGTGCGCCCGGGAAATCTCTGCCAGGTGTGTGTTCATGTCCTGGTCGCTGACCTGCACCATCTG
CCGGATCCCCTTGTAGTAATCCTCCACCATCTTCTTGTAGGTGGAGATCTCCTTGGCGTACAGCAGCTTG
TTGCTGGGAGAATCGCGGCTCAGCTTATGCTCCGTGCGCGTGCAGGCATCCATGAAGGTCTGCGCGATGA
CTGACAGCGAGGCGTCCACCACCTCGTGGACATGCACGTCAAAGATGAAGTGGGGGTTCTTGAGGATGTT
CACCCAGAACCGGAGCGGTAAACTGTTCGTCTTCCAGATGTGGATGGTGTCTTCATCCTGGATGTTGTGC
TTCTCTGCCTGCTCGTCCAGGAAGTCGAAGAAGTACTTGACTGCAGGTGGCACCGCGTGCCCAGGCGCCA
GCACGCTCTGGAAGAAGTTGTCCACAAACTGCTGCAGTGTGCCCTTGACTGAGAGCAGCCGCGTC
