[The description below was written by a language model from this plasmid's Addgene catalogue record.]
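Description:
pDONR223-PLXNB2 is a Gateway entry clone built in the pDONR223 donor vector backbone (Invitrogen; about 5 kb without insert). It carries an open reading frame from human PLXNB2, which encodes plexin B2. The plasmid is maintained at high copy in standard E. coli cloning strains and selected with spectinomycin. No feature table is provided, so the origin of replication and the exact recombination sites are not documented. As a Gateway-cloned insert in a donor backbone, the ORF would normally be flanked by attL sites that allow LR recombination into attR-containing destination vectors. M13 forward and reverse primer sites on either side of the insert are used for sequence verification.

The recorded insert is 1413 bp and carries a Q167R substitution relative to the reference. This length is much shorter than the coding sequence expected for full-length plexin B2, so the clone probably represents a short isoform or partial ORF, although the record does not say which. The ORF deliberately lacks a stop codon, so transfer into a destination vector can fuse it in frame to a C-terminal epitope tag and a vector-supplied stop codon.

The record lists no mammalian promoter, and the depositors say the plasmid is not meant to be transfected directly. It serves as a shuttle source for moving the ORF into expression vectors. The depositors point to a set of companion lentiviral destination vectors (the pLX301–pLX304 series) for expression in mammalian cells. The clone belongs to an ORF collection associated with a study of resistance to RAF inhibition through reactivation of the MAP kinase pathway, and such collections suit gain-of-function expression screens.
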