Addgene plasmid #23407: pDONR223-PLXNB2
Depositing lab: William Hahn & David Root. Depositing organization: Dana-Farber Cancer Institute. Publication: COT drives resistance to RAF inhibition through MAP kinase pathway reactivation. Johannessen CM, Boehm JS, Kim SY, Thomas SR, Wardwell L, Johnson LA, Emery CM, Stransky N, Cogdill AP, Barretina J, Caponigro G, Hieronymus H, Murray RR, Salehi-Ashtiani K, Hill DE, Vidal M, Zhao JJ, Yang X, Alkan O, Kim S, Harris JL, Wilson CJ, Myer VE, Finan PM, Root DE, Roberts TM, Golub T, Flaherty KT, Dummer R, Weber BL, Sellers WR, Schlegel R, Wargo JA, Hahn WC, Garraway LA. Nature. 2010 Dec 16;468(7326):968-72. doi: 10.1038/nature09627 PubMed 21107320.
Backbone
  Vector backbone: pDONR223
  Backbone manufacturer: Invitrogen
  Backbone size w/o insert (bp): 5005
  Vector type: Gateway Donor vector
Growth in bacteria
  Bacterial resistance: Spectinomycin, 50 μg/mL
  Growth temperature: 37°C
  Growth strain: DH5alpha
  Copy number: High Copy
Gene/Insert
  Gene/Insert name: PLXNB2 (alt name: plexin B2;PLXNB2)
  Species: H. sapiens (human)
  Insert size (bp): 1413
  Mutation: Q167R
  Entrez Gene: PLXNB2 (a.k.a. MM1, Nbla00445, PLEXB2, dJ402G11.3)
  Cloning method: Gateway Cloning
  Sequencing primers: 5′ M13pUC-fwd; 3′ M13rev
Terms and licenses: Academic/Nonprofit Terms; Industry Terms: Not Available to Industry
Depositor comments: The ORF has no Stop codon. This design enables easy recombination into a destination vector to add an epitope tag of choice and Stop codon to the ORF. Do NOT use this plasmid directly for transfections. A set of 4 custom lentiviral vectors is available ( pLX301 (http://www.addgene.org/25895/) , pLX302 (http://www.addgene.org/25896/) , pLX303 (http://www.addgene.org/25897/) , pLX304 (http://www.addgene.org/25890/) ) to be used to express these ORFs in mammalian cells. These plasmids are not included in the kit and must be ordered separately.
How to cite: pDONR223-PLXNB2 was a gift from William Hahn & David Root (Addgene plasmid # 23407 ; http://n2t.net/addgene:23407 ; RRID:Addgene_23407)
